Addgene plasmid #28277: TRIM54
Depositing lab: Cheryl Arrowsmith. Depositing organization: University of Toronto.
Backbone
  Vector backbone: pET28-MHL (Addgene plasmid 26096)
  Backbone manufacturer: SGC
  Backbone size w/o insert (bp): 7325
  Vector type: Bacterial Expression
Growth in bacteria
  Bacterial resistance: Kanamycin, 50 μg/mL
  Growth temperature: 37°C
  Growth strain: DH5alpha
  Copy number: Low Copy
Gene/Insert
  Gene/Insert name: TRIM54 (alt names: PDB: 3Q1D; Tripartite motif-containing protein 54)
  Species: H. sapiens (human)
  Insert size (bp): 186
  Mutation: B-Box domain, residues 122-168.
  Entrez Gene: TRIM54 (a.k.a. MURF, MURF-3, RNF30, muRF3)
  Tag / fusion protein: His with TEV cleavage (N terminal on backbone)
  Cloning method: Restriction Enzyme; 5′ cloning site ligation-independent cloning (unknown if destroyed); 3′ cloning site ligation-independent cloning (unknown if destroyed)
  Sequencing primers: 5′ T7; 3′ T7-term
Terms and licenses: Academic/Nonprofit Terms; Industry Terms: Not Available to Industry
Depositor comments: PDB: 3Q1D. http://www.thesgc.org/structures/3Q1D/
How to cite: TRIM54 was a gift from Cheryl Arrowsmith (Addgene plasmid # 28277 ; http://n2t.net/addgene:28277 ; RRID:Addgene_28277)
