[The description below was written by a language model from this plasmid's Addgene catalogue record.]
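Description:
TRIM54 is a bacterial expression plasmid built on the pET28-MHL backbone, a structural genomics derivative of the pET28 family listed at 7325 bp without insert. It is maintained in E. coli under kanamycin selection and is recorded as low copy. No feature table accompanies the entry, so the origin of replication and promoter are not explicitly stated. The T7 and T7-terminator sequencing primers are consistent with the T7 promoter/terminator expression cassette typical of pET vectors, which requires a host strain supplying T7 RNA polymerase for protein production. The cloning strain listed serves for propagation only.

The insert is a 186 bp fragment of human TRIM54 (tripartite motif-containing protein 54, also known as MURF-3 or RNF30), a member of the muscle-specific RING finger family. Only the B-box domain, residues 122–168, is encoded rather than the full-length protein. The fragment was introduced by ligation-independent cloning, placing it in frame behind a backbone-encoded N-terminal His tag followed by a TEV protease cleavage site. This allows the recombinant domain to be captured by immobilised metal affinity chromatography and the tag to be removed afterwards by TEV digestion.

The depositor's comments link the construct to a deposited Protein Data Bank structure. This indicates that it was made to produce the isolated B-box domain for structure determination, and it would also suit related biophysical or biochemical studies of this zinc-binding domain. The record notes that distribution is limited to academic and nonprofit users.
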