>Addgene plasmid #28277 | TRIM54 | depositor partial sequence | sequence record 13396 | Author sequence
CAGGAGTCATCCAGGCCGCTGCACTCCAAGGCTGAGCAGCACCTCATGTGCGAGGAGCATGAAGAAGAGA
AGATCAATATTTACTGCCTGAGCTGTGAGGTGCCCACCTGCTCTCTCTGCAAGGTCTTCGGTGCCCACAA
GGACTGTGAGGTGGCCCCACTGCCCACCATTTACAAACGCCAGAAG
