>Addgene plasmid #28277 | TRIM54 | addgene partial sequence | sequence record 34625 | 28277 with T7
TATTTTGTTTACTTTAAGAAGGAGATATACCATGCATCATCATCATCATCACAGCAGCGGCAGAGAAAAC
TTGTATTTCCAGGGCCAGGAGTCATCCAGGCCGCTGCACTCCAAGGCTGAGCAGCACCTCATGTGCGAGG
AGCATGAAGAAGAGAAGATCAATATTTACTGCCTGAGCTGTGAGGTGCCCACCTGCTCTCTCTGCAAGGT
CTTCGGTGCCCACAAGGACTGTGAGGTGGCCCCACTGCCCACCATTTACAAACGCCAGAAGTGATGACGA
AGCTTGCGGCCGCACTCGAGCACCACCACCACCACCACTGAGATCCGGCTGCTAACAAAGCCCGAAAGGA
AGCTGAGTTGGCTGCTGCCACCGCTGAGCAATAACTAGCATAACCCCTTGGGGCCTCTAAACGGGTCTTG
AGGGGTTTTTTGCTGAAAGGAGGAACTATATCCGGATTGGCGAATGGG
[124 nt withheld, positions 469-592]
C
[91 nt withheld, positions 594-684]
A
[49 nt withheld, positions 686-734]
CCTTTGACGTTGGAGTCCACGTTCTTT
[37 nt withheld, positions 762-798]
ACCCTATCTCGGTCTATTCTTTTGATTTATAAGGGATTTTGCCGATTTCGGCCTATTGGTTAAAAAATGA
GCTGATTTAACAAAAATTTAACGCGAATT
